>Addgene plasmid #25265 | SETMAR (3F2K) | depositor partial sequence | sequence record 11739 | Author sequence
TGGGTGCCTCATGAGCTGACTGAAAATCAAAAAAATCGTCGTTTTGAAGTGTCATCTTCTCTTATTCTAC
GCAACCACAACGAACCATTTCTCGATCGGATTGTGACGTGTGATGAAAAGTGGATTTTATATGACAACCG
GCGACGATCAGCTCAGTGGTTGGATCAAGAAGAAGCTCCAAAGCACTTCCCAAAGCCAATCTTGCACCCA
AAAAAGGTCATGGTCACTATTTGGTGGTCTGCTGCTGGTCTGATCCACTACAGCTTTCTGAATCCCGGTG
AAACCATTACATCTGAGAAGTATGCTCAGGAAATCGATGAGATGAACCAAAAACTGCAACGCCTGCAGCT
GGCATTGGTCAACAGAAAGGGCCCAATTCTTCTCCACGACAATGCCCGACCGCATGTTGCACAACCCACA
CTTCAAAAGTTGAATGAATTGGGCTATGAAGTTTTGCCTCATCCACCGTATTCACCTGACCTCTTGCCAA
CCAACTACCACGTCTTTAAGCATCTCAACAACTTTTTGCAGGGAAAACGCTTCCACAACCAGCAGGATGC
AGAAAATGCTTTCCAAGAGTTCGTCGAATCCCAAAGCACGGATTTTTACGCTACAGGAATAAACCAACTT
ATTTCTCGTTGGCAAAAATGTGTTGATTGTAATGGTTCCTATTTTGAT
