>Addgene plasmid #25265 | SETMAR (3F2K) | addgene partial sequence | sequence record 31345 | 25265 with T7
ATTCCCTCTGAATATTTTGTTTACTTTAAGAAGGAGATATACCATGCATCATCATCATCATCACAGCAGC
GGCAGAGAAAACTTGTATTTCCAGGGCTGGGTGCCTCATGAGCTGACTGAAAATCAAAAAAATCGTCGTT
TTGAAGTGTCATCTTCTCTTATTCTACGCAACCACAACGAACCATTTCTCGATCGGATTGTGACGTGTGA
TGAAAAGTGGATTTTATATGACAACCGGCGACGATCAGCTCAGTGGTTGGATCAAGAAGAAGCTCCAAAG
CACTTCCCAAAGCCAATCTTGCACCCAAAAAAGGTCATGGTCACTATTTGGTGGTCTGCTGCTGGTCTGA
TCCACTACAGCTTTCTGAATCCCGGTGAAACCATTACATCTGAGAAGTATGCTCAGGAAATCGATGAGAT
GAACCAAAAACTGCAACGCCTGCAGCTGGCATTGGTCAACAGAAAGGGCCCAATTCTTCTCCACGACAAT
GCCCGACCGCATGTTGCACAACCCACACTTCAAAAGTTGAATGAATTGGGCTATGAAGTTTTGCCTCATC
CACCGTATTCACCTGACCTCTTGCCAACCAACTACCACGTCTTTAAGCATCTCAACAACTTTTTGCAGGG
AAAACGCTTCCACAACCAGCAGGATGCAGAAAATGCTTTCCAAGAGTTCGTCGAATCCCAAAGCACGGAT
TTTTACGCTACAGGAATAAACCAACTTATTTCTCGTTGGCAAAAATGTGTTGATTGTAATGGTTCCTATT
TTGATTGATGACGAAGCTTGCGGCCGCACTCGAGCACCACCACCACCACCACTGAGATCCGGCTGCTAAC
AAAGCCCGAAAGGAAGCTGAGTTGGCTGCTGCCACCGCTGAGCAATAACTAGCATAACCCCTTGGGGCCT
CTAAACGGGTCTGGA
