[The description below was written by a language model from this plasmid's Addgene catalogue record.]
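Description:
SETMAR (3F2K) is a bacterial expression plasmid built on the pET28-MHL backbone, a pET28-derived vector from a structural genomics programme, and carries a fragment of the human SETMAR gene (also known as Metnase or Mar1). It is selected with kanamycin and is recorded as low copy, with routine propagation in a cloning strain such as DH5alpha. The record does not list the origin of replication or give a feature map. The T7 and T7-terminator sequencing primers flanking the insert fit the T7 promoter/terminator expression cassette typical of pET vectors, which needs a host supplying T7 RNA polymerase for protein production.

The insert, designated SETMAR_14, is 678 bp and was introduced by restriction enzyme cloning. It corresponds to the transposase domain of the histone-lysine N-methyltransferase SETMAR, a human fusion protein that joins a SET methyltransferase domain to a mariner-type transposase domain. The fragment therefore encodes only part of the protein, and the record notes that it may not be the full open reading frame. The domain is expressed with an N-terminal His tag, which allows purification of the recombinant protein by immobilised metal affinity chromatography. The record does not say whether a protease cleavage site lies between the tag and the insert.

The stated purpose is bacterial expression for structure determination, and the construct is linked to the deposited crystal structure 3F2K. It is suited to producing purified SETMAR transposase-domain protein for crystallography or for related biophysical and biochemical studies.
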