Addgene plasmid #25265: SETMAR (3F2K)
Purpose: Bacterial expression for structure determination; may not be full ORF
Depositing lab: Cheryl Arrowsmith. Depositing organization: University of Toronto.
Backbone
  Vector backbone: pET28-MHL
  Backbone manufacturer: SGC
  Backbone size w/o insert (bp): 7325
  Vector type: Bacterial Expression
Growth in bacteria
  Bacterial resistance: Kanamycin, 50 μg/mL
  Growth temperature: 37°C
  Growth strain: DH5alpha
  Copy number: Low Copy
Gene/Insert
  Gene/Insert name: SETMAR_14 (alt names: PDB: 3F2K; Histone-lysine N-methyltransferase SETMAR, transposase domain; SETMAR)
  Species: H. sapiens (human)
  Insert size (bp): 678
  Entrez Gene: SETMAR (a.k.a. METNASE, Mar1)
  Tag / fusion protein: His (N terminal on insert)
  Cloning method: Restriction Enzyme
  Sequencing primers: 5′ T7; 3′ T7-term
Terms and licenses: Academic/Nonprofit Terms; Industry Terms: Not Available to Industry
Depositor comments: PDB: 3F2K. http://www.thesgc.org/structures/3F2K/
How to cite: SETMAR (3F2K) was a gift from Cheryl Arrowsmith (Addgene plasmid # 25265 ; http://n2t.net/addgene:25265 ; RRID:Addgene_25265)
